>Addgene plasmid #197909 | piggybac-EF1-halo-Oct4 | addgene full sequence | sequence record 386443 | Addgene NGS Result
GGCCTCCACGGCCAAGGATCTGCGATCGCTCCGGTGCCCGTCAGTGGGCAGAGCGCACATCGCCCACAGT
CCCCGAGAAGTTGGGGGGAGGGGTCGGCAATTGAACGGGTGCCTAGAGAAGGTGGCGCGGGGTAAACTGG
GAAAGTGATGTCGTGTACTGGCTCCGCCTTTTTCCCGAGGGTGGGGGAGAACCGTATATAAGTGCAGTAG
TCGCCGTGAACGTTCTTTTTCGCAACGGGTTTGCCGCCAGAACACAGCTGAAGCTTCGAGGGGCTCGCAT
CTCTCCTTCACGCGCCCGCCGCCCTACCTGAGGCCGCCATCCACGCCGGTTGAGTCGCGTTCTGCCGCCT
CCCGCCTGTGGTGCCTCCTGAACTGCGTCCGCCGTCTAGGTAAGTTTAAAGCTCAGGTCGAGACCGGGCC
TTTGTCCGGCGCTCCCTTGGAGCCTACCTAGACTCAGCCGGCTCTCCACGCTTTGCCTGACCCTGCTTGC
TCAACTCTACGTCTTTGTTTCGTTTTCTGTTCTGCGCCGTTACAGATCCAAGCTGTGACCGGCGCCTACT
CTAGAGCTAGCCGCCACCATGGACTACAAGGACGACGACGACAAGGTGAAGCTGTACCCCTACGACGTGC
CCGACTACGCCGCCGCCGGGCGCGCCGCCGGCGGATCCGAATTCGAAATCGGTACTGGCTTTCCATTCGA
CCCCCATTATGTGGAAGTCCTGGGCGAGCGCATGCACTACGTCGATGTTGGTCCGCGCGATGGCACCCCT
GTGCTGTTCCTGCACGGTAACCCGACCTCCTCCTACGTGTGGCGCAACATCATCCCGCATGTTGCACCGA
CCCATCGCTGCATTGCTCCAGACCTGATCGGTATGGGCAAATCCGACAAACCAGACCTGGGTTATTTCTT
CGACGACCACGTCCGCTTCATGGATGCCTTCATCGAAGCCCTGGGTCTGGAAGAGGTCGTCCTGGTCATT
CACGACTGGGGCTCCGCTCTGGGTTTCCACTGGGCCAAGCGCAATCCAGAGCGCGTCAAAGGTATTGCAT
TTATGGAGTTCATCCGCCCTATCCCGACCTGGGACGAATGGCCAGAATTTGCCCGCGAGACCTTCCAGGC
CTTCCGCACCACCGACGTCGGCCGCAAGCTGATCATCGATCAGAACGTTTTTATCGAGGGTACGCTGCCG
ATGGGTGTCGTCCGCCCGCTGACTGAAGTCGAGATGGACCATTACCGCGAGCCGTTCCTGAATCCTGTTG
ACCGCGAGCCACTGTGGCGCTTCCCAAACGAGCTGCCAATCGCCGGTGAGCCAGCGAACATCGTCGCGCT
GGTCGAAGAATACATGGACTGGCTGCACCAGTCCCCTGTCCCGAAGCTGCTGTTCTGGGGCACCCCAGGC
GTTCTGATCCCACCGGCCGAAGCCGCTCGCCTGGCCAAAAGCCTGCCTAACTGCAAGGCTGTGGACATCG
GCCCGGGTCTGAATCTGCTGCAAGAAGACAACCCGGACCTGATCGGCAGCGAGATCGCGCGCTGGCTGTC
TACTCTGGAGATTTCCGGTTCTAGAGCTGGACACCTGGCTTCAGACTTCGCCTTCTCACCCCCACCAGGT
GGGGGTGATGGGTCAGCAGGGCTGGAGCCGGGCTGGGTGGATCCTCGAACCTGGCTAAGCTTCCAAGGGC
CTCCAGGTGGGCCTGGAATCGGACCAGGCTCAGAGGTATTGGGGATCTCCCCATGTCCGCCCGCATACGA
GTTCTGCGGAGGGATGGCATACTGTGGACCTCAGGTTGGACTGGGCCTAGTCCCCCAAGTTGGCGTGGAG
ACTTTGCAGCCTGAGGGCCAGGCAGGAGCACGAGTGGAAAGCAACTCAGAGGGAACCTCCTCTGAGCCCT
GTGCCGACCGCCCCAATGCCGTGAAGTTGGAGAAGGTGGAACCAACTCCCGAGGAGTCCCAGGACATGAA
AGCCCTGCAGAAGGAGCTAGAACAGTTTGCCAAGCTGCTGAAGCAGAAGAGGATCACCTTGGGGTACACC
CAGGCCGACGTGGGGCTCACCCTGGGCGTTCTCTTTGGAAAGGTGTTCAGCCAGACCACCATCTGTCGCT
TCGAGGCCTTGCAGCTCAGCCTTAAGAACATGTGTAAGCTGCGGCCCCTGCTGGAGAAGTGGGTGGAGGA
AGCCGACAACAATGAGAACCTTCAGGAGATATGCAAATCGGAGACCCTGGTGCAGGCCCGGAAGAGAAAG
CGAACTAGCATTGAGAACCGTGTGAGGTGGAGTCTGGAGACCATGTTTCTGAAGTGCCCGAAGCCCTCCC
TACAGCAGATCACTCACATCGCCAATCAGCTTGGGCTAGAGAAGGATGTGGTTCGAGTATGGTTCTGTAA
CCGGCGCCAGAAGGGCAAAAGATCAAGTATTGAGTATTCCCAACGAGAAGAGTATGAGGCTACAGGGACA
CCTTTCCCAGGGGGGGCTGTATCCTTTCCTCTGCCCCCAGGTCCCCACTTTGGCACCCCAGGCTATGGAA
GCCCCCACTTCACCACACTCTACTCAGTCCCTTTTCCTGAGGGCGAGGCCTTTCCCTCTGTTCCCGTCAC
TGCTCTGGGCTCTCCCATGCATTCAAACTGAACGCGTGCGGCCGCGCCCCTCTCCCTCCCCCCCCCCTAA
CGTTACTGGCCGAAGCCGCTTGGAATAAGGCCGGTGTGCGTTTGTCTATATGTTATTTTCCACCATATTG
CCGTCTTTTGGCAATGTGAGGGCCCGGAAACCTGGCCCTGTCTTCTTGACGAGCATTCCTAGGGGTCTTT
CCCCTCTCGCCAAAGGAATGCAAGGTCTGTTGAATGTCGTGAAGGAAGCAGTTCCTCTGGAAGCTTCTTG
AAGACAAACAACGTCTGTAGCGACCCTTTGCAGGCAGCGGAACCCCCCACCTGGCGACAGGTGCCTCTGC
GGCCAAAAGCCACGTGTATAAGATACACCTGCAAAGGCGGCACAACCCCAGTGCCACGTTGTGAGTTGGA
TAGTTGTGGAAAGAGTCAAATGGCTCTCCTCAAGCGTATTCAACAAGGGGCTGAAGGATGCCCAGAAGGT
ACCCCATTGTATGGGATCTGATCTGGGGCCTCGGTGCACATGCTTTACATGTGTTTAGTCGAGGTTAAAA
AAACGTCTAGGCCCCCCGAACCACGGGGACGTGGTTTTCCTTTGAAAAACACGATAATACCTCCGGAATG
ATTGAACAAGATGGATTGCACGCAGGTTCTCCGGCCGCTTGGGTGGAGAGGCTATTCGGCTATGACTGGG
CACAACAGACAATCGGCTGCTCTGATGCCGCCGTGTTCCGGCTGTCAGCGCAGGGGCGCCCGGTTCTTTT
TGTCAAGACCGACCTGTCCGGTGCCCTGAATGAACTGCAGGACGAGGCAGCGCGGCTATCGTGGCTGGCC
GCGACGGGCGTTCCTTGCGCAGCTGTGCTCGACGTTGTCACTGAAGCGGGAAGGGACTGGCTGCTATTGG
GCGAAGTGCCGGGGCAGGATCTCCTGTCATCTCACCTTGCTCCTGCCGAGAAAGTATCCATCATGGCTGA
TGCAATGCGGCGGCTGCATACGCTTGATCCGGCTACCTGCCCATTCGACCACCAAGCGAAACATCGCATC
GAGCGAGCACGTACTCGGATGGAAGCCGGTCTTGTCGATCAGGATGATCTGGACGAAGAGCATCAGGGGC
TCGCGCCAGCCGAACTGTTCGCCAGGCTCAAGGCGCGCATGCCCGACGGCGAGGATCTCGTCGTGACCCA
TGGCGATGCCTGCTTGCCGAATATCATGGTGGAAAATGGCCGCTTTTCTGGATTCATCGACTGTGGCCGG
CTGGGTGTGGCGGACCGCTATCAGGACATAGCGTTGGCTACCCGTGATATTGCTGAAGAGCTTGGCGGCG
AATGGGCTGACCGCTTCCTCGTGCTTTACGGTATCGCCGCTCCCGATTCGCAGCGCATCGCCTTCTATCG
CCTTCTTGACGAGTTCTTCTGAGTCGACAATCAACCTCTGGATTACAAAATTTGTGAAAGATTGACTGGT
ATTCTTAACTATGTTGCTCCTTTTACGCTATGTGGATACGCTGCTTTAATGCCTTTGTATCATGCGTTAA
CTAAACTTGTTTATTGCAGCTTATAATGGTTACAAATAAAGCAATAGCATCACAAATTTCACAAATAAAG
CATTTTTTTCACTGCATTCTAGTTGTGGTTTGTCCAAACTCATCAATGTATCTTATCATGTCTGGAATTG
ACTCAAATGATGTCAATTAGTCTATCAGAAGCTCATCTGGTCTCCCTTCCGGGGGACAAGACATCCCTGT
TTAATATTTAAACAGCAGTGTTCCCAAACTGGGTTCTTATATCCCTTGCTCTGGTCAACCAGGTTGCAGG
GTTTCCTGTCCTCACAGGAACGAAGTCCCTAAAGAAACAGTGGCAGCCAGGTTTAGCCCCGGAATTGACT
GGATTCCTTTTTTAGGGCCCATTGGTATGGCTTTTTCCCCGTATCCCCCCAGGTGTCTGCAGGCTCAAAG
AGCAGCGAGAAGCGTTCAGAGGAAAGCGATCCCGTGCCACCTTCCCCGTGCCCGGGCTGTCCCCGCACGC
TGCCGGCTCGGGGATGCGGGGGGAGCGCCGGACCGGAGCGGAGCCCCGGGCGGCTCGCTGCTGCCCCCTA
GCGGGGGAGGGACGTAATTACATCCCTGGGGGCTTTGGGGGGGGGCTGTCCCTGATATCTATAACAAGAA
AATATATATATAATAAGTTATCACGTAAGTAGAACATGAAATAACAATATAATTATCGTATGAGTTAAAT
CTTAAAAGTCACGTAAAAGATAATCATGCGTCATTTTGACTCACGCGGTCGTTATAGTTCAAAATCAGTG
ACACTTACCGCATTGACAAGCACGCCTCACGGGAGCTCCAAGCGGCGACTGAGATGTCCTAAATGCACAG
CGACGGATTCGCGCTATTTAGAAAGAGAGAGCAATATTTCAAGAATGCATGCGTCAATTTTACGCAGACT
ATCTTTCTAGGGTTAATCTAGCTGCATCAGGATCATATCGTCGGGTCTTTTTTCCGGCTCAGTCATCGCC
CAAGCTGGCGCTATCTGGGCATCGGGGAGGAAGAAGCCCGTGCCTTTTCCCGCGAGGTTGAAGCGGCATG
GAAAGAGTTTGCCGAGGATGACTGCTGCTGCATTGACGTTGAGCGAAAACGCACGTTTACCATGATGATT
CGGGAAGGTGTGGCCATGCACGCCTTTAACGGTGAACTGTTCGTTCAGGCCACCTGGGATACCAGTTCGT
CGCGGCTTTTCCGGACACAGTTCCGGATGGTCAGCCCGAAGCGCATCAGCAACCCGAACAATACCGGCGA
CAGCCGGAACTGCCGTGCCGGTGTGCAGATTAATGACAGCGGTGCGGCGCTGGGATATTACGTCAGCGAG
GACGGGTATCCTGGCTGGATGCCGCAGAAATGGACATGGATACCCCGTGAGTTACCCGGCGGGCGCGCTT
GGCGTAATCATGGTCATAGCTGTTTCCTGTGTGAAATTGTTATCCGCTCACAATTCCACACAACATACGA
GCCGGAAGCATAAAGTGTAAAGCCTGGGGTGCCTAATGAGTGAGCTAACTCACATTAATTGCGTTGCGCT
CACTGCCCGCTTTCCAGTCGGGAAACCTGTCGTGCCAGCTGCATTAATGAATCGGCCAACGCGCGGGGAG
AGGCGGTTTGCGTATTGGGCGCTCTTCCGCTTCCTCGCTCACTGACTCGCTGCGCTCGGTCGTTCGGCTG
CGGCGAGCGGTATCAGCTCACTCAAAGGCGGTAATACGGTTATCCACAGAATCAGGGGATAACGCAGGAA
AGAACATGTGAGCAAAAGGCCAGCAAAAGGCCAGGAACCGTAAAAAGGCCGCGTTGCTGGCGTTTTTCCA
TAGGCTCCGCCCCCCTGACGAGCATCACAAAAATCGACGCTCAAGTCAGAGGTGGCGAAACCCGACAGGA
CTATAAAGATACCAGGCGTTTCCCCCTGGAAGCTCCCTCGTGCGCTCTCCTGTTCCGACCCTGCCGCTTA
CCGGATACCTGTCCGCCTTTCTCCCTTCGGGAAGCGTGGCGCTTTCTCATAGCTCACGCTGTAGGTATCT
CAGTTCGGTGTAGGTCGTTCGCTCCAAGCTGGGCTGTGTGCACGAACCCCCCGTTCAGCCCGACCGCTGC
GCCTTATCCGGTAACTATCGTCTTGAGTCCAACCCGGTAAGACACGACTTATCGCCACTGGCAGCAGCCA
CTGGTAACAGGATTAGCAGAGCGAGGTATGTAGGCGGTGCTACAGAGTTCTTGAAGTGGTGGCCTAACTA
CGGCTACACTAGAAGAACAGTATTTGGTATCTGCGCTCTGCTGAAGCCAGTTACCTTCGGAAAAAGAGTT
GGTAGCTCTTGATCCGGCAAACAAACCACCGCTGGTAGCGGTGGTTTTTTTGTTTGCAAGCAGCAGATTA
CGCGCAGAAAAAAAGGATCTCAAGAAGATCCTTTGATCTTTTCTACGGGGTCTGACGCTCAGTGGAACGA
AAACTCACGTTAAGGGATTTTGGTCATGAGATTATCAAAAAGGATCTTCACCTAGATCCTTTTAAATTAA
AAATGAAGTTTTAAATCAATCTAAAGTATATATGAGTAAACTTGGTCTGACAGTTACCAATGCTTAATCA
GTGAGGCACCTATCTCAGCGATCTGTCTATTTCGTTCATCCATAGTTGCCTGACTCCCCGTCGTGTAGAT
AACTACGATACGGGAGGGCTTACCATCTGGCCCCAGTGCTGCAATGATACCGCGAGACCCACGCTCACCG
GCTCCAGATTTATCAGCAATAAACCAGCCAGCCGGAAGGGCCGAGCGCAGAAGTGGTCCTGCAACTTTAT
CCGCCTCCATCCAGTCTATTAATTGTTGCCGGGAAGCTAGAGTAAGTAGTTCGCCAGTTAATAGTTTGCG
CAACGTTGTTGCCATTGCTACAGGCATCGTGGTGTCACGCTCGTCGTTTGGTATGGCTTCATTCAGCTCC
GGTTCCCAACGATCAAGGCGAGTTACATGATCCCCCATGTTGTGCAAAAAAGCGGTTAGCTCCTTCGGTC
CTCCGATCGTTGTCAGAAGTAAGTTGGCCGCAGTGTTATCACTCATGGTTATGGCAGCACTGCATAATTC
TCTTACTGTCATGCCATCCGTAAGATGCTTTTCTGTGACTGGTGAGTACTCAACCAAGTCATTCTGAGAA
TAGTGTATGCGGCGACCGAGTTGCTCTTGCCCGGCGTCAATACGGGATAATACCGCGCCACATAGCAGAA
CTTTAAAAGTGCTCATCATTGGAAAACGTTCTTCGGGGCGAAAACTCTCAAGGATCTTACCGCTGTTGAG
ATCCAGTTCGATGTAACCCACTCGTGCACCCAACTGATCTTCAGCATCTTTTACTTTCACCAGCGTTTCT
GGGTGAGCAAAAACAGGAAGGCAAAATGCCGCAAAAAAGGGAATAAGGGCGACACGGAAATGTTGAATAC
TCATACTCTTCCTTTTTCAATATTATTGAAGCATTTATCAGGGTTATTGTCTCATGAGCGGATACATATT
TGAATGTATTTAGAAAAATAAACAAATAGGGGTTCCGCGCACATTTCCCCGAAAAGTGCCACCTAAATTG
TAAGCGTTAATATTTTGTTAAAATTCGCGTTAAATTTTTGTTAAATCAGCTCATTTTTTAACCAATAGGC
CGAAATCGGCAAAATCCCTTATAAATCAAAAGAATAGACCGAGATAGGGT
[37 nt withheld, positions 7821-7857]
AAAGAACGTGGACTCCAACGTCAAAGG
[49 nt withheld, positions 7885-7933]
T
[91 nt withheld, positions 7935-8025]
G
[124 nt withheld, positions 8027-8150]
CCCATTCGCCATTCAGGCTGCGCAACTGTTGGGAAGGGCGATCGGTGCGGGCCTCTTCGCTATTACGCCA
GCTGGCGAAAGGGGGATGTGCTGCAAGGCGATTAAGTTGGGTAACGCCAGGGTTTTCCCAGTCACGACGT
TGTAAAACGACGGCCAGTGAGCGCGCCTCGTTCATTCACGTTTTTGAACCCGTGGAGGACGGGCAGACTC
GCGGTGCAAATGTGTTTTACAGCGTGATGGAGCAGATGAAGATGCTCGACACGCTGCAGAACACGCAGCT
AGATTAACCCTAGAAAGATAATCATATTGTGACGTACGTTAAAGATAATCATGTGTAAAATTGACGCATG
TGTTTTATCGGTCTGTATATCGAGGTTTATTTATTAATTTGAATAGATATTAAGTTTTATTATATTTACA
CTTACATACTAATAATAAATTCAACAAACAATTTATTTATGTTTATTTATTTATTAAAAAAAACAAAAAC
TCAAAATTTCTTCTATAAAGTAACAAAACTTTTATGAGGGACAGCCCCCCCCCAAAGCCCCCAGGGATGT
AATTACGTCCCTCCCCCGCTAGGGGGCAGCAGCGAGCCGCCCGGGGCTCCGCTCCGGTCCGGCGCTCCCC
CCGCATCCCCGAGCCGGCAGCGTGCGGGGACAGCCCGGGCACGGGGAAGGTGGCACGGGATCGCTTTCCT
CTGAACGCTTCTCGCTGCTCTTTGAGCCTGCAGACACCTGGGGGGATACGGGGAAAA
Features (pLannotate 1.2.2; 21 found; start..end, strand, type, name):
     46..257     +  promoter       EF-1α core promoter: core promoter for human elongation factor EF-1α
    270..538     +  LTR            5' LTR (truncated): truncated 5' long terminal repeat (LTR) from human T-cell leukemia virus (HTLV) type 1
    585..605     +  CDS            FLAG (fragment): FLAG® epitope tag, followed by an enterokinase cleavage site
    675..1558    +  CDS            HaloTag® (fragment): modified bacterial dehalogenase that forms covalent bonds with chloroalkane derivatives
   1566..2618    +  CDS            Pou5f1: PO5F1_MOUSE - Also known as Oct-3, Oct-4, Otf-3, Otf3. Experimental evidence at protein level: Swiss-Prot protein existence level 1. Transcription factor that binds to the octamer motif (5'- ATTTGCAT-3') (PubMed:1972777, PubMed:1690859, PubMed:1967980, PubMed:17525163, PubMed:23376973). Forms a trimeric complex with SOX2 or SOX15 on DNA and controls the expression of a number of genes involved in embryonic development such as YES1, FGF4, UTF1 and ZFP206 (PubMed:15863505, PubMed:17097055, PubMed:17496161, PubMed:19740739). Critical for early embryogenesis and for embryonic stem cell pluripotenc
   2637..3209    +  misc_feature   IRES: internal ribosome entry site (IRES) of the encephalomyocarditis virus (EMCV)
   3218..4012    +  CDS            NeoR/KanR: aminoglycoside phosphotransferase from Tn5; aph(3')-II (or nptII); confers resistance to neomycin, kanamycin, and G418 (Geneticin®)
   4019..4125    +  misc_feature   WPRE (fragment): woodchuck hepatitis virus posttranscriptional regulatory element
   4134..4255    +  polyA_signal   SV40 poly(A) signal: SV40 polyadenylation signal
   4273..4365    +  ncRNA          G-CSF SLDE: Accession: RF00183 - G-CSF factor stem-loop destabilising element (SLDE)
   5062..5529    +  CDS            B (fragment): PORTL_LAMBD - Experimental evidence at protein level: Swiss-Prot protein existence level 1. Forms the portal vertex of the capsid (PubMed:6228056, PubMed:6232391). This portal plays critical roles in head assembly, genome packaging, neck/tail attachment, and genome ejection (Probable). The portal protein multimerizes as a single ring-shaped homododecamer arranged around a central channel (PubMed:6232391). Binds to the terminase subunits to form the packaging machine (PubMed:7799432). From Escherichia phage lambda (Bacteriophage lambda).
   5567..5583    -  protein_bind   lac operator: The lac repressor binds to the lac operator to inhibit transcription in E. coli. This inhibition can be relieved by adding lactose or isopropyl-β-D-thiogalactopyranoside (IPTG). lac repressor encoded by lacI
   5591..5621    -  promoter       lac promoter: promoter for the E. coli lac operon
   5636..5657    -  protein_bind   CAP binding site: CAP binding activates transcription in the presence of cAMP. E. coli catabolite activator protein
   5670..5762    -  CDS            lacI (fragment): lac repressor; lacI; The lac repressor binds to the lac operator to inhibit transcription in E. coli. This inhibition can be relieved by adding lactose or isopropyl-β-D-thiogalactopyranoside (IPTG).
   5945..6533    -  rep_origin     ori: high-copy-number ColE1/pMB1/pBR322/pUC origin of replication
   6704..7564    -  CDS            AmpR: β-lactamase; bla; confers resistance to ampicillin, carbenicillin, and related antibiotics
   7565..7669    -  promoter       AmpR promoter: bla
   7722..8150    -  rep_origin     f1 ori (sequence partly withheld): f1 bacteriophage origin of replication; arrow indicates direction of (+) strand synthesis
   8155..8310    -  CDS            lacZα (fragment): LacZα fragment of β-galactosidase; lacZ fragment
   8312..8431    +  CDS            B (fragment): PORTL_LAMBD - Experimental evidence at protein level: Swiss-Prot protein existence level 1. Forms the portal vertex of the capsid (PubMed:6228056, PubMed:6232391). This portal plays critical roles in head assembly, genome packaging, neck/tail attachment, and genome ejection (Probable). The portal protein multimerizes as a single ring-shaped homododecamer arranged around a central channel (PubMed:6232391). Binds to the terminase subunits to form the packaging machine (PubMed:7799432). From Escherichia phage lambda (Bacteriophage lambda).
