[The description below was written by a language model from this plasmid's Addgene catalogue record and pLannotate feature annotations shown in this document.]
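Description:
piggybac-EF1-halo-Oct4 is a mammalian expression plasmid built, as its name indicates, in a piggyBac transposon format for stable genomic integration, although the automated annotation does not call out the piggyBac terminal repeats, so their positions cannot be confirmed from the feature table. The catalogue lists a synthetic pBR322-type backbone. In bacteria the plasmid replicates from a high-copy ColE1/pUC-type origin and is selected with ampicillin through the β-lactamase gene. An f1 origin and remnants of lac promoter/operator, lacI and lacZα are also present. Two short fragments matching the lambda phage portal gene lie on either side of the bacterial backbone and are probably leftover stuffer sequence, though the record does not explain them.

The expression unit is driven by the human EF-1α core promoter followed by a truncated HTLV-1 5′ LTR segment, a composite arrangement commonly used for strong constitutive expression. The repository's quality control noted a deletion in the EF1α promoter that is stated not to affect function, and the sequenced record (about 8.9 kb) is slightly shorter than the listed total size. Downstream is a FLAG tag fragment, then HaloTag fused to the N terminus of mouse Pou5f1 (Oct4), which was cloned between NheI and NotI sites. An EMCV IRES links this open reading frame to NeoR, so both proteins come from a single transcript and G418 selection enriches for cells expressing the fusion. A WPRE fragment and an SV40 polyadenylation signal complete the cassette.

HaloTag covalently binds chloroalkane ligands, including bright cell-permeable dyes. The stated purpose is single-particle tracking of OCT4 in live cells.
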