Addgene plasmid #197909: piggybac-EF1-halo-Oct4
Purpose: single-particle tracking for OCT4
Depositing lab: James Zhe Liu. Depositing organization: HHMI, Janelia Research Campus. Publication: Spatial organization of the 3D genome encodes gene co-expression programs in single cells. Dong P, Zhang S, Xie L, Wang L, Lemire AL, Lander AD, Chang HY, Liu ZJ. bioRxiv 2022.10.26.513917 10.1101/2022.10.26.513917.
Backbone
  Vector backbone: pBR322
  Backbone manufacturer: synthetic
  Backbone size w/o insert (bp): 7872
  Total vector size (bp): 9010
  Vector type: Mammalian Expression
  Selectable markers: Neomycin (select with G418)
Growth in bacteria
  Bacterial resistance: Ampicillin, 100 μg/mL
  Growth temperature: 37°C
  Growth strain: DH5alpha
  Copy number: High Copy
Gene/Insert
  Gene/Insert name: pou5f1 (alt name: pou5f1, oct4)
  Species: M. musculus (mouse)
  Insert size (bp): 1062
  GenBank ID: NM_001252452.1 NP_038661.2
  Entrez Gene: Pou5f1 (a.k.a. NF-A3, Oct-3, Oct-3/4, Oct-4, Oct3, Oct3/4, Oct4, Otf-3, Otf-4, Otf3, Otf3-rs7, Otf3g, Otf4)
  Promoter: EF1
  Tag / fusion protein: Halotag (N terminal on insert)
  Cloning method: Restriction Enzyme; 5′ cloning site NheI (not destroyed); 3′ cloning site Not1 (not destroyed)
  Sequencing primers: 5′ tttgcctgaccctgcttgc
Terms and licenses: Academic/Nonprofit Terms; Industry Terms: Not Available to Industry
Depositor comments: Please visit https://www.biorxiv.org/content/10.1101/2022.10.26.513917v1 for bioRxiv preprint. Addgene QC found a deletion in EF1a promoter that will not affect plasmid function.
How to cite: piggybac-EF1-halo-Oct4 was a gift from James Zhe Liu (Addgene plasmid # 197909 ; http://n2t.net/addgene:197909 ; RRID:Addgene_197909)
